>Addgene plasmid #63136 | pGP-CMV-NES-jRCaMP1b | depositor full sequence | sequence record 104587 | pGP-CMV-NES-jRCaMP1b sequence 5341 bps
TAGTTATTAATAGTAATCAATTACGGGGTCATTAGTTCATAGCCCATATATGGAGTTCCGCGTTACATAA
CTTACGGTAAATGGCCCGCCTGGCTGACCGCCCAACGACCCCCGCCCATTGACGTCAATAATGACGTATG
TTCCCATAGTAACGCCAATAGGGACTTTCCATTGACGTCAATGGGTGGAGTATTTACGGTAAACTGCCCA
CTTGGCAGTACATCAAGTGTATCATATGCCAAGTACGCCCCCTATTGACGTCAATGACGGTAAATGGCCC
GCCTGGCATTATGCCCAGTACATGACCTTATGGGACTTTCCTACTTGGCAGTACATCTACGTATTAGTCA
TCGCTATTACCATGGTGATGCGGTTTTGGCAGTACATCAATGGGCGTGGATAGCGGTTTGACTCACGGGG
ATTTCCAAGTCTCCACCCCATTGACGTCAATGGGAGTTTGTTTTGGCACCAAAATCAACGGGACTTTCCA
AAATGTCGTAACAACTCCGCCCCATTGACGCAAATGGGCGGTAGGCGTGTACGGTGGGAGGTCTATATAA
GCAGAGCTGGTTTAGTGAACCGTCAGATCCGCTAGCGCTACCGGACTCAGATCTCGCCACCATGCTGCAG
AACGAGCTTGCTCTTAAGTTGGCTGGACTTGATATTAACAAGACTGGAGGAGGTTCTCATCATCATCATC
ATCATGGTATGGCTAGCATGACTGGTGGACAGCAAATGGGTCGGGATCTGTACGACGATGACGATAAGGA
TCTCGCAACAATGGTCGACTCATCGCGACGTAAGTGGAATAAGTGGGGTCACGCAGTCAGAGCTATAGGT
CGGCTGAGCTCAGCGAACAACACCGAAATGATGTACCCAGCGGATGGTGGTCTGCGTGGTTACACTCACA
TGGCGCTGAAAGTTGATGGCGGCGGTCACCTGTCCTGTTCTTTCGTGACCACCTACCGCTCCAAAAAGAC
TGTCGGCAACATTAAGATGCCTGCCATTCATTACGTCAGCCACCGTCTGGAGCGCCTGGAGGAGAGCGAT
AACGAAATGTTTGTCGTACAGCGTGAACACGCAGTTGCCAAGTTTGTGGGCCTGGGTGGTGGCGGCGGTA
CCGGAGGGAGCATGAACTCCCTGATCAAGGAGAACATGCGTATGAAAGTGGTTCTGGAAGGCTCCGTAAA
CGGCCACCAGTTCAAATGCACTGGTGAAGGCGAAGGCAACCCGTATATGGGCACCCAGACTATGCGTATC
AAAGTGATCGAGGGTGGTCCGCTGCCGTTTGCGTTCGACATCCTGGCGACGTCCTTTATGTATGGCTCCC
GTACCTTCATCAAATATCCGAAAGGCATCCCGGATTTCTTTAAGCAGTCCTTCCCGGAAGGTTTTACCTG
GGAACGTGTGACCCGTTACGAAGACGGCGGCGTAATTACCGTTATGCAAGACACGTCTCTGGAGGATGGC
TGCCTGGTGTATCACGTGCAGGTTCGCGGTGTGAACTTCCCGAGCAATGGTGCTGTAATGCAAAAGAAAA
CCAAAGGTTGGGAGCCTACGGACTCCCAACTGACTGAAGAGCAGATCGCAGAATTTAAAGAGGCTTTCTC
CCTATTTGACAAGGACGGGGATGGGACAATAACAACCAAGGAGATGGGGACGGTGATGCGGTCTCTGGGG
CAGAACCCCACAGAAGCAGAGCTGCAGGACATGATCAATGAAGTAGATGCCGACGGTGACGGCACAATCG
ACTTCCCTGAGTTCCTGATTATGATGGCAGGCAAAATGAAATACACAGACAGTGAAGAAGAAATTAGAGA
AGCGTTCGGCGTGTTTGATAAGGATGGCAATGGCTACATCAGTGCAGCAGAGCTTCGCCACGTGATGACA
AACCTTGGAGAGAAGTTAACAGATGAAGAGGTTGATGAAATGATCAGGGAAGCAGACAGCGATGGGGATG
GTCAGGTAAACTACGAAGAGTTTGTACAAATGATGACAGCGAAGTAGGCGGCCGCGACTCTAGATCATAA
TCAGCCATACCACATTTGTAGAGGTTTTACTTGCTTTAAAAAACCTCCCACACCTCCCCCTGAACCTGAA
ACATAAAATGAATGCAATTGTTGTTGTTAACTTGTTTATTGCAGCTTATAATGGTTACAAATAAAGCAAT
AGCATCACAAATTTCACAAATAAAGCATTTTTTTCACTGCATTCTAGTTGTGGTTTGTCCAAACTCATCA
ATGTATCTTAAGGCGTAAATTGTAAGCGTTAATATTTTGTTAAAATTCGCGTTAAATTTTTGTTAAATCA
GCTCATTTTTTAACCAATAGGCCGAAATCGGCAAAATCCCTTATAAATCAAAAGAATAGACCGAGATAGG
GT
[37 nt withheld, positions 2383-2419]
AAAGAACGTGGACTCCAACGTCAAAGG
[49 nt withheld, positions 2447-2495]
T
[91 nt withheld, positions 2497-2587]
G
[124 nt withheld, positions 2589-2712]
CAGGTGGCACTTTTCGGGGAAATGTGCGCGGAACCCCTATTTGTTTATTTTTCTAAATACATTCAAATAT
GTATCCGCTCATGAGACAATAACCCTGATAAATGCTTCAATAATATTGAAAAAGGAAGAGTCCTGAGGCG
GAAAGAACCAGCTGTGGAATGTGTGTCAGTTAGGGTGTGGAAAGTCCCCAGGCTCCCCAGCAGGCAGAAG
TATGCAAAGCATGCATCTCAATTAGTCAGCAACCAGGTGTGGAAAGTCCCCAGGCTCCCCAGCAGGCAGA
AGTATGCAAAGCATGCATCTCAATTAGTCAGCAACCATAGTCCCGCCCCTAACTCCGCCCATCCCGCCCC
TAACTCCGCCCAGTTCCGCCCATTCTCCGCCCCATGGCTGACTAATTTTTTTTATTTATGCAGAGGCCGA
GGCCGCCTCGGCCTCTGAGCTATTCCAGAAGTAGTGAGGAGGCTTTTTTGGAGGCCTAGGCTTTTGCAAA
GATCGATCAAGAGACAGGATGAGGATCGTTTCGCATGATTGAACAAGATGGATTGCACGCAGGTTCTCCG
GCCGCTTGGGTGGAGAGGCTATTCGGCTATGACTGGGCACAACAGACAATCGGCTGCTCTGATGCCGCCG
TGTTCCGGCTGTCAGCGCAGGGGCGCCCGGTTCTTTTTGTCAAGACCGACCTGTCCGGTGCCCTGAATGA
ACTGCAAGACGAGGCAGCGCGGCTATCGTGGCTGGCCACGACGGGCGTTCCTTGCGCAGCTGTGCTCGAC
GTTGTCACTGAAGCGGGAAGGGACTGGCTGCTATTGGGCGAAGTGCCGGGGCAGGATCTCCTGTCATCTC
ACCTTGCTCCTGCCGAGAAAGTATCCATCATGGCTGATGCAATGCGGCGGCTGCATACGCTTGATCCGGC
TACCTGCCCATTCGACCACCAAGCGAAACATCGCATCGAGCGAGCACGTACTCGGATGGAAGCCGGTCTT
GTCGATCAGGATGATCTGGACGAAGAGCATCAGGGGCTCGCGCCAGCCGAACTGTTCGCCAGGCTCAAGG
CGAGCATGCCCGACGGCGAGGATCTCGTCGTGACCCATGGCGATGCCTGCTTGCCGAATATCATGGTGGA
AAATGGCCGCTTTTCTGGATTCATCGACTGTGGCCGGCTGGGTGTGGCGGACCGCTATCAGGACATAGCG
TTGGCTACCCGTGATATTGCTGAAGAGCTTGGCGGCGAATGGGCTGACCGCTTCCTCGTGCTTTACGGTA
TCGCCGCTCCCGATTCGCAGCGCATCGCCTTCTATCGCCTTCTTGACGAGTTCTTCTGAGCGGGACTCTG
GGGTTCGAAATGACCGACCAAGCGACGCCCAACCTGCCATCACGAGATTTCGATTCCACCGCCGCCTTCT
ATGAAAGGTTGGGCTTCGGAATCGTTTTCCGGGACGCCGGCTGGATGATCCTCCAGCGCGGGGATCTCAT
GCTGGAGTTCTTCGCCCACCCTAGGGGGAGGCTAACTGAAACACGGAAGGAGACAATACCGGAAGGAACC
CGCGCTATGACGGCAATAAAAAGACAGAATAAAACGCACGGTGTTGGGTCGTTTGTTCATAAACGCGGGG
TTCGGTCCCAGGGCTGGCACTCTGTCGATACCCCACCGAGACCCCATTGGGGCCAATACGCCCGCGTTTC
TTCCTTTTCCCCACCCCACCCCCCAAGTTCGGGTGAAGGCCCAGGGCTCGCAGCCAACGTCGGGGCGGCA
GGCCCTGCCATAGCCTCAGGTTACTCATATATACTTTAGATTGATTTAAAACTTCATTTTTAATTTAAAA
GGATCTAGGTGAAGATCCTTTTTGATAATCTCATGACCAAAATCCCTTAACGTGAGTTTTCGTTCCACTG
AGCGTCAGACCCCGTAGAAAAGATCAAAGGATCTTCTTGAGATCCTTTTTTTCTGCGCGTAATCTGCTGC
TTGCAAACAAAAAAACCACCGCTACCAGCGGTGGTTTGTTTGCCGGATCAAGAGCTACCAACTCTTTTTC
CGAAGGTAACTGGCTTCAGCAGAGCGCAGATACCAAATACTGTCCTTCTAGTGTAGCCGTAGTTAGGCCA
CCACTTCAAGAACTCTGTAGCACCGCCTACATACCTCGCTCTGCTAATCCTGTTACCAGTGGCTGCTGCC
AGTGGCGATAAGTCGTGTCTTACCGGGTTGGACTCAAGACGATAGTTACCGGATAAGGCGCAGCGGTCGG
GCTGAACGGGGGGTTCGTGCACACAGCCCAGCTTGGAGCGAACGACCTACACCGAACTGAGATACCTACA
GCGTGAGCTATGAGAAAGCGCCACGCTTCCCGAAGGGAGAAAGGCGGACAGGTATCCGGTAAGCGGCAGG
GTCGGAACAGGAGAGCGCACGAGGGAGCTTCCAGGGGGAAACGCCTGGTATCTTTATAGTCCTGTCGGGT
TTCGCCACCTCTGACTTGAGCGTCGATTTTTGTGATGCTCGTCAGGGGGGCGGAGCCTATGGAAAAACGC
CAGCAACGCGGCCTTTTTACGGTTCCTGGCCTTTTGCTGGCCTTTTGCTCACATGTTCTTTCCTGCGTTA
TCCCCTGATTCTGTGGATAACCGTATTACCGCCATGCAT
Features (pLannotate 1.2.2; 15 found; start..end, strand, type, name):
     61..364     +  enhancer       CMV enhancer: human cytomegalovirus immediate early enhancer
    365..568     +  promoter       CMV promoter: human cytomegalovirus (CMV) immediate early promoter
    591..616     +  misc_feature   MCS (fragment): multiple cloning site
    688..708     +  CDS            capTEV™ (fragment): composite tag for in vivo biotinylation, TEV protease cleavage, and 6xHis tagging
    706..2004    +  CDS            RCaMP: RCaMP is a basic (constitutively fluorescent) red fluorescent protein published in 2013, derived from Entacmaea quadricolor.
   2023..2106    +  CDS            large T antigen (fragment): large T antigen from SV40 (simian virus 40)
   2129..2250    +  polyA_signal   SV40 poly(A) signal: SV40 polyadenylation signal
   2284..2712    -  rep_origin     f1 ori (sequence partly withheld): f1 bacteriophage origin of replication; arrow indicates direction of (+) strand synthesis
   2739..2843    +  promoter       AmpR promoter: bla
   2845..3202    +  promoter       SV40 promoter: SV40 enhancer and early promoter
   3237..4031    +  CDS            NeoR/KanR: aminoglycoside phosphotransferase from Tn5; aph(3')-II (or nptII); confers resistance to neomycin, kanamycin, and G418 (Geneticin®)
   4052..4204    +  CDS            ble (fragment): BLE_KLEPN - Experimental evidence at protein level: Swiss-Prot protein existence level 1. Binding protein with a strong affinity to the bleomycin family of antibiotics. Binds to CL990; an antimitotic-antibiotic compound. From Klebsiella pneumoniae.
   4263..4310    +  polyA_signal   HSV TK poly(A) signal: herpes simplex virus thymidine kinase polyadenylation signal (Cole and Stacy, 1985)
   4401..4417    -  polyA_signal   bGH poly(A) signal (fragment): bovine growth hormone polyadenylation signal
   4639..5227    +  rep_origin     ori: high-copy-number ColE1/pMB1/pBR322/pUC origin of replication
