>Addgene plasmid #63136 | pGP-CMV-NES-jRCaMP1b | addgene full sequence | sequence record 174269 | Addgene NGS Result
TAGTTATTAATAGTAATCAATTACGGGGTCATTAGTTCATAGCCCATATATGGAGTTCCGCGTTACATAA
CTTACGGTAAATGGCCCGCCTGGCTGACCGCCCAACGACCCCCGCCCATTGACGTCAATAATGACGTATG
TTCCCATAGTAACGCCAATAGGGACTTTCCATTGACGTCAATGGGTGGAGTATTTACGGTAAACTGCCCA
CTTGGCAGTACATCAAGTGTATCATATGCCAAGTACGCCCCCTATTGACGTCAATGACGGTAAATGGCCC
GCCTGGCATTATGCCCAGTACATGACCTTATGGGACTTTCCTACTTGGCAGTACATCTACGTATTAGTCA
TCGCTATTACCATGGTGATGCGGTTTTGGCAGTACATCAATGGGCGTGGATAGCGGTTTGACTCACGGGG
ATTTCCAAGTCTCCACCCCATTGACGTCAATGGGAGTTTGTTTTGGCACCAAAATCAACGGGACTTTCCA
AAATGTCGTAACAACTCCGCCCCATTGACGCAAATGGGCGGTAGGCGTGTACGGTGGGAGGTCTATATAA
GCAGAGCTGGTTTAGTGAACCGTCAGATCCGCTAGCGCTACCGGACTCAGATCTCGCCACCATGCTGCAG
AACGAGCTTGCTCTTAAGTTGGCTGGACTTGATATTAACAAGACTGGAGGAGGTTCTCATCATCATCATC
ATCATGGTATGGCTAGCATGACTGGTGGACAGCAAATGGGTCGGGATCTGTACGACGATGACGATAAGGA
TCTCGCAACAATGGTCGACTCATCGCGACGTAAGTGGAATAAGTGGGGTCACGCAGTCAGAGCTATAGGT
CGGCTGAGCTCAGCGAACAACACCGAAATGATGTACCCAGCGGATGGTGGTCTGCGTGGTTACACTCACA
TGGCGCTGAAAGTTGATGGCGGCGGTCACCTGTCCTGTTCTTTCGTGACCACCTACCGCTCCAAAAAGAC
TGTCGGCAACATTAAGATGCCTGCCATTCATTACGTCAGCCACCGTCTGGAGCGCCTGGAGGAGAGCGAT
AACGAAATGTTTGTCGTACAGCGTGAACACGCAGTTGCCAAGTTTGTGGGCCTGGGTGGTGGCGGCGGTA
CCGGAGGGAGCATGAACTCCCTGATCAAGGAGAACATGCGTATGAAAGTGGTTCTGGAAGGCTCCGTAAA
CGGCCACCAGTTCAAATGCACTGGTGAAGGCGAAGGCAACCCGTATATGGGCACCCAGACTATGCGTATC
AAAGTGATCGAGGGTGGTCCGCTGCCGTTTGCGTTCGACATCCTGGCGACGTCCTTTATGTATGGCTCCC
GTACCTTCATCAAATATCCGAAAGGCATCCCGGATTTCTTTAAGCAGTCCTTCCCGGAAGGTTTTACCTG
GGAACGTGTGACCCGTTACGAAGACGGCGGCGTAATTACCGTTATGCAAGACACGTCTCTGGAGGATGGC
TGCCTGGTGTATCACGTGCAGGTTCGCGGTGTGAACTTCCCGAGCAATGGTGCTGTAATGCAAAAGAAAA
CCAAAGGTTGGGAGCCTACGGACTCCCAACTGACTGAAGAGCAGATCGCAGAATTTAAAGAGGCTTTCTC
CCTATTTGACAAGGACGGGGATGGGACAATAACAACCAAGGAGATGGGGACGGTGATGCGGTCTCTGGGG
CAGAACCCCACAGAAGCAGAGCTGCAGGACATGATCAATGAAGTAGATGCCGACGGTGACGGCACAATCG
ACTTCCCTGAGTTCCTGATTATGATGGCAGGCAAAATGAAATACACAGACAGTGAAGAAGAAATTAGAGA
AGCGTTCGGCGTGTTTGATAAGGATGGCAATGGCTACATCAGTGCAGCAGAGCTTCGCCACGTGATGACA
AACCTTGGAGAGAAGTTAACAGATGAAGAGGTTGATGAAATGATCAGGGAAGCAGACAGCGATGGGGATG
GTCAGGTAAACTACGAAGAGTTTGTACAAATGATGACAGCGAAGTAGGCGGCCGCGACTCTAGATCATAA
TCAGCCATACCACATTTGTAGAGGTTTTACTTGCTTTAAAAAACCTCCCACACCTCCCCCTGAACCTGAA
ACATAAAATGAATGCAATTGTTGTTGTTAACTTGTTTATTGCAGCTTATAATGGTTACAAATAAAGCAAT
AGCATCACAAATTTCACAAATAAAGCATTTTTTTCACTGCATTCTAGTTGTGGTTTGTCCAAACTCATCA
ATGTATCTTAAGGCGTAAATTGTAAGCGTTAATATTTTGTTAAAATTCGCGTTAAATTTTTGTTAAATCA
GCTCATTTTTTAACCAATAGGCCGAAATCGGCAAAATCCCTTATAAATCAAAAGAATAGACCGAGATAGG
GT
[37 nt withheld, positions 2383-2419]
AAAGAACGTGGACTCCAACGTCAAAGG
[49 nt withheld, positions 2447-2495]
T
[91 nt withheld, positions 2497-2587]
G
[124 nt withheld, positions 2589-2712]
CAGGTGGCACTTTTCGGGGAAATGTGCGCGGAACCCCTATTTGTTTATTTTTCTAAATACATTCAAATAT
GTATCCGCTCATGAGACAATAACCCTGATAAATGCTTCAATAATATTGAAAAAGGAAGAGTCCTGAGGCG
GAAAGAACCAGCTGTGGAATGTGTGTCAGTTAGGGTGTGGAAAGTCCCCAGGCTCCCCAGCAGGCAGAAG
TATGCAAAGCATGCATCTCAATTAGTCAGCAACCAGGTGTGGAAAGTCCCCAGGCTCCCCAGCAGGCAGA
AGTATGCAAAGCATGCATCTCAATTAGTCAGCAACCATAGTCCCGCCCCTAACTCCGCCCATCCCGCCCC
TAACTCCGCCCAGTTCCGCCCATTCTCCGCCCCATGGCTGACTAATTTTTTTTATTTATGCAGAGGCCGA
GGCCGCCTCGGCCTCTGAGCTATTCCAGAAGTAGTGAGGAGGCTTTTTTGGAGGCCTAGGCTTTTGCAAA
GATCGATCAAGAGACAGGATGAGGATCGTTTCGCATGATTGAACAAGATGGATTGCACGCAGGTTCTCCG
GCCGCTTGGGTGGAGAGGCTATTCGGCTATGACTGGGCACAACAGACAATCGGCTGCTCTGATGCCGCCG
TGTTCCGGCTGTCAGCGCAGGGGCGCCCGGTTCTTTTTGTCAAGACCGACCTGTCCGGTGCCCTGAATGA
ACTGCAAGACGAGGCAGCGCGGCTATCGTGGCTGGCCACGACGGGCGTTCCTTGCGCAGCTGTGCTCGAC
GTTGTCACTGAAGCGGGAAGGGACTGGCTGCTATTGGGCGAAGTGCCGGGGCAGGATCTCCTGTCATCTC
ACCTTGCTCCTGCCGAGAAAGTATCCATCATGGCTGATGCAATGCGGCGGCTGCATACGCTTGATCCGGC
TACCTGCCCATTCGACCACCAAGCGAAACATCGCATCGAGCGAGCACGTACTCGGATGGAAGCCGGTCTT
GTCGATCAGGATGATCTGGACGAAGAGCATCAGGGGCTCGCGCCAGCCGAACTGTTCGCCAGGCTCAAGG
CGAGCATGCCCGACGGCGAGGATCTCGTCGTGACCCATGGCGATGCCTGCTTGCCGAATATCATGGTGGA
AAATGGCCGCTTTTCTGGATTCATCGACTGTGGCCGGCTGGGTGTGGCGGACCGCTATCAGGACATAGCG
TTGGCTACCCGTGATATTGCTGAAGAGCTTGGCGGCGAATGGGCTGACCGCTTCCTCGTGCTTTACGGTA
TCGCCGCTCCCGATTCGCAGCGCATCGCCTTCTATCGCCTTCTTGACGAGTTCTTCTGAGCGGGACTCTG
GGGTTCGAAATGACCGACCAAGCGACGCCCAACCTGCCATCACGAGATTTCGATTCCACCGCCGCCTTCT
ATGAAAGGTTGGGCTTCGGAATCGTTTTCCGGGACGCCGGCTGGATGATCCTCCAGCGCGGGGATCTCAT
GCTGGAGTTCTTCGCCCACCCTAGGGGGAGGCTAACTGAAACACGGAAGGAGACAATACCGGAAGGAACC
CGCGCTATGACGGCAATAAAAAGACAGAATAAAACGCACGGTGTTGGGTCGTTTGTTCATAAACGCGGGG
TTCGGTCCCAGGGCTGGCACTCTGTCGATACCCCACCGAGACCCCATTGGGGCCAATACGCCCGCGTTTC
TTCCTTTTCCCCACCCCACCCCCCAAGTTCGGGTGAAGGCCCAGGGCTCGCAGCCAACGTCGGGGCGGCA
GGCCCTGCCATAGCCTCAGGTTACTCATATATACTTTAGATTGATTTAAAACTTCATTTTTAATTTAAAA
GGATCTAGGTGAAGATCCTTTTTGATAATCTCATGACCAAAATCCCTTAACGTGAGTTTTCGTTCCACTG
AGCGTCAGACCCCGTAGAAAAGATCAAAGGATCTTCTTGAGATCCTTTTTTTCTGCGCGTAATCTGCTGC
TTGCAAACAAAAAAACCACCGCTACCAGCGGTGGTTTGTTTGCCGGATCAAGAGCTACCAACTCTTTTTC
CGAAGGTAACTGGCTTCAGCAGAGCGCAGATACCAAATACTGTTCTTCTAGTGTAGCCGTAGTTAGGCCA
CCACTTCAAGAACTCTGTAGCACCGCCTACATACCTCGCTCTGCTAATCCTGTTACCAGTGGCTGCTGCC
AGTGGCGATAAGTCGTGTCTTACCGGGTTGGACTCAAGACGATAGTTACCGGATAAGGCGCAGCGGTCGG
GCTGAACGGGGGGTTCGTGCACACAGCCCAGCTTGGAGCGAACGACCTACACCGAACTGAGATACCTACA
GCGTGAGCTATGAGAAAGCGCCACGCTTCCCGAAGGGAGAAAGGCGGACAGGTATCCGGTAAGCGGCAGG
GTCGGAACAGGAGAGCGCACGAGGGAGCTTCCAGGGGGAAACGCCTGGTATCTTTATAGTCCTGTCGGGT
TTCGCCACCTCTGACTTGAGCGTCGATTTTTGTGATGCTCGTCAGGGGGGCGGAGCCTATGGAAAAACGC
CAGCAACGCGGCCTTTTTACGGTTCCTGGCCTTTTGCTGGCCTTTTGCTCACATGTTCTTTCCTGCGTTA
TCCCCTGATTCTGTGGATAACCGTATTACCGCCATGCAT
Features (pLannotate 1.2.2; 15 found; start..end, strand, type, name):
     61..364     +  enhancer       CMV enhancer: human cytomegalovirus immediate early enhancer
    365..568     +  promoter       CMV promoter: human cytomegalovirus (CMV) immediate early promoter
    591..616     +  misc_feature   MCS (fragment): multiple cloning site
    688..708     +  CDS            capTEV™ (fragment): composite tag for in vivo biotinylation, TEV protease cleavage, and 6xHis tagging
    706..2004    +  CDS            RCaMP: RCaMP is a basic (constitutively fluorescent) red fluorescent protein published in 2013, derived from Entacmaea quadricolor.
   2023..2106    +  CDS            large T antigen (fragment): large T antigen from SV40 (simian virus 40)
   2129..2250    +  polyA_signal   SV40 poly(A) signal: SV40 polyadenylation signal
   2284..2712    -  rep_origin     f1 ori (sequence partly withheld): f1 bacteriophage origin of replication; arrow indicates direction of (+) strand synthesis
   2739..2843    +  promoter       AmpR promoter: bla
   2845..3202    +  promoter       SV40 promoter: SV40 enhancer and early promoter
   3237..4031    +  CDS            NeoR/KanR: aminoglycoside phosphotransferase from Tn5; aph(3')-II (or nptII); confers resistance to neomycin, kanamycin, and G418 (Geneticin®)
   4052..4204    +  CDS            ble (fragment): BLE_KLEPN - Experimental evidence at protein level: Swiss-Prot protein existence level 1. Binding protein with a strong affinity to the bleomycin family of antibiotics. Binds to CL990; an antimitotic-antibiotic compound. From Klebsiella pneumoniae.
   4263..4310    +  polyA_signal   HSV TK poly(A) signal: herpes simplex virus thymidine kinase polyadenylation signal (Cole and Stacy, 1985)
   4401..4417    -  polyA_signal   bGH poly(A) signal (fragment): bovine growth hormone polyadenylation signal
   4639..5227    +  rep_origin     ori: high-copy-number ColE1/pMB1/pBR322/pUC origin of replication
