[The description below was written by a language model from this plasmid's Addgene catalogue record, the feature table of its GenBank file and pLannotate feature annotations shown in this document.]
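Description:
pGP-CMV-NES-jRCaMP1b is a 5.3 kb mammalian expression plasmid built on the Clontech pEGFP-N1 backbone, carrying a red fluorescent genetically encoded calcium indicator in place of the original reporter. It is maintained in E. coli at high copy through a ColE1/pUC-type origin and selected with kanamycin. The NeoR/KanR (Tn5 aminoglycoside phosphotransferase) gene sits behind tandem bacterial (bla) and SV40 early promoters and ends in an HSV TK polyadenylation signal, so the same marker can give G418 resistance in mammalian cells. An f1 origin is also present. Short annotations for ble, bGH poly(A) and SV40 large T antigen are fragment-level matches rather than functional units.

The 1.4 kb insert, NES-jRCaMP1b (also recorded as NES-RCaMP1h variant 1519), was cloned between BglII and NotI, both retained. It is driven by the human CMV immediate early enhancer and promoter and terminated by the SV40 poly(A) signal. The annotation identifies the main coding region as RCaMP, a sensor based on a red fluorescent protein derived from Entacmaea quadricolor. The rat and chicken species entries presumably reflect the calcium-sensing calmodulin and its binding peptide, though the record does not spell this out. An N-terminal nuclear export signal keeps the sensor out of the nucleus. A separate partial GenBank record covering only 843 bp annotates a 6xHis tag, T7 gene 10 leader and Xpress epitope, consistent with the His-containing tag fragment detected just upstream of the RCaMP sequence in the full-length annotation.

The construct provides strong constitutive expression of the sensor in transfected mammalian cells. The associated work concerns sensitive red calcium indicators for imaging neural activity.
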