Addgene plasmid #63136: pGP-CMV-NES-jRCaMP1b
Purpose: Red fluorescent calcium sensor protein
Depositing lab: Douglas Kim & GENIE Project. Depositing organization: HHMI, Janelia Research Campus. Publication: Sensitive red protein calcium indicators for imaging neural activity. Dana H, Mohar B, Sun Y, Narayan S, Gordus A, Hasseman JP, Tsegaye G, Holt GT, Hu A, Walpita D, Patel R, Macklin JJ, Bargmann CI, Ahrens MB, Schreiter ER, Jayaraman V, Looger LL, Svoboda K, Kim DS. eLife. 2016 Mar 24;5. pii: e12727. doi: 10.7554/eLife.12727. PubMed 27011354.
Backbone
  Vector backbone: pEGFP-N1
  Backbone manufacturer: Clontech
  Backbone size w/o insert (bp): 3955
  Total vector size (bp): 5341
  Vector type: Mammalian Expression
Growth in bacteria
  Bacterial resistance: Kanamycin, 50 μg/mL
  Growth temperature: 37°C
  Growth strain: DH5alpha
  Copy number: High Copy
Gene/Insert
  Gene/Insert name: NES-jRCaMP1b (alt name: NES-RCaMP1h variant 1519)
  Species: R. norvegicus (rat), G. gallus (chicken)
  Insert size (bp): 1386
  Promoter: CMV
  Tag / fusion protein: nuclear export signal (N terminal on insert)
  Cloning method: Restriction Enzyme; 5′ cloning site BglII (not destroyed); 3′ cloning site NotI (not destroyed)
  Sequencing primers: 5′ CMV Forward; 3′ SV40pA-R
Terms and licenses: Academic/Nonprofit Terms; Industry Terms: Not Available to Industry
How to cite: pGP-CMV-NES-jRCaMP1b was a gift from Douglas Kim & GENIE Project (Addgene plasmid # 63136 ; http://n2t.net/addgene:63136 ; RRID:Addgene_63136)
