LOCUS       Exported 843 bp ds-DNA linear SYN 20-MAY-2021
DEFINITION  Red fluorescent calcium sensor protein.
ACCESSION   .
VERSION     .
KEYWORDS    pGP-CMV-NES-jRCaMP1b
SOURCE      synthetic DNA construct
  ORGANISM  synthetic DNA construct
REFERENCE   1 (bases 1 to 843)
  AUTHORS   Dana H, Mohar B, Sun Y, Narayan S, Gordus A, Hasseman JP, Tsegaye G,
            Holt GT, Hu A, Walpita D, Patel R, Macklin JJ, Bargmann CI, Ahrens
            MB, Schreiter ER, Jayaraman V, Looger LL, Svoboda K, Kim DS
  TITLE     Sensitive red protein calcium indicators for imaging neural
            activity.
  JOURNAL   Elife. 2016 Mar 24;5. pii: e12727. doi: 10.7554/eLife.12727.
  PUBMED    27011354
REFERENCE   2 (bases 1 to 843)
  AUTHORS   .
  TITLE     Direct Submission
  JOURNAL   Exported May 20, 2021 from SnapGene Server 1.1.58
            http://www.snapgene.com
FEATURES             Location/Qualifiers
     source          1..843
                     /organism="synthetic DNA construct"
                     /mol_type="other DNA"
     CDS             129..146
                     /codon_start=1
                     /product="6xHis affinity tag"
                     /label=6xHis
                     /translation="HHHHHH"
     CDS             150..182
                     /codon_start=1
                     /product="leader peptide from bacteriophage T7 gene 10"
                     /label=T7 tag (gene 10 leader)
                     /note="promotes efficient translation in E. coli"
                     /translation="MASMTGGQQMG"
     CDS             186..209
                     /codon_start=1
                     /product="Xpress(TM) epitope tag, including an enterokinase
                     recognition and cleavage site"
                     /label=Xpress(TM) tag
                     /translation="DLYDDDDK"
ORIGIN
        1 agcagagctg gtttagtgaa ccgtcagatc cgctagcgct accggactca gatctcgcca
       61 ccatgctgca gaacgagctt gctcttaagt tggctggact tgatattaac aagactggag
      121 gaggttctca tcatcatcat catcatggta tggctagcat gactggtgga cagcaaatgg
      181 gtcgggatct gtacgacgat gacgataagg atctcgcaac aatggtcgac tcatcgcgac
      241 gtaagtggaa taagtggggt cacgcagtca gagctatagg tcggctgagc tcagcgaaca
      301 acaccgaaat gatgtaccca gcggatggtg gtctgcgtgg ttacactcac atggcgctga
      361 aagttgatgg cggcggtcac ctgtcctgtt ctttcgtgac cacctaccgc tccaaaaaga
      421 ctgtcggcaa cattaagatg cctgccattc attacgtcag ccaccgtctg gagcgcctgg
      481 aggagagcga taacgaaatg tttgtcgtac agcgtgaaca cgcagttgcc aagtttgtgg
      541 gcctgggtgg tggcggcggt accggaggga gcatgaactc cctgatcaag gagaacatgc
      601 gtatgaaagt ggttctggaa ggctccgtaa acggccacca gttcaaatgc actggtgaag
      661 gcgaaggcaa cccgtatatg ggcacccaga ctatgcgtat caaagtgatc gagggtggtc
      721 cgctgccgtt tgcgttcgac atcctggcga cgtcctttat gtatggctcc cgtaccttca
      781 tcaaatatcc gaaaggcatc ccggatttct ttaagcagtc cttcccggaa ggttttacct
      841 ggg
//
