>Addgene plasmid #63136 | pGP-CMV-NES-jRCaMP1b | addgene partial sequence | sequence record 108531 | SV40pA-R 5'-GAAATTTGTGATGCTATTGC-3'
CAACAACAATTGCATTCATTTTATGTTTCAGGTTCAGGGGGAGGTGTGGGAGGTTTTTTAAAGCAAGTAA
AACCTCTACAAATGTGGTATGGCTGATTATGATCTAGAGTCGCGGCCGCCTACTTCGCTGTCATCATTTG
TACAAACTCTTCGTAGTTTACCTGACCATCCCCATCGCTGTCTGCTTCCCTGATCATTTCATCAACCTCT
TCATCTGTTAACTTCTCTCCAAGGTTTGTCATCACGTGGCGAAGCTCTGCTGCACTGATGTAGCCATTGC
CATCCTTATCAAACACGCCGAACGCTTCTCTAATTTCTTCTTCACTGTCTGTGTATTTCATTTTGCCTGC
CATCATAATCAGGAACTCAGGGAAGTCGATTGTGCCGTCACCGTCGGCATCTACTTCATTGATCATGTCC
TGCAGCTCTGCTTCTGTGGGGTTCTGCCCCAGAGACCGCATCACCGTCCCCATCTCCTTGGTTGTTATTG
TCCCATCCCCGTCCTTGTCAAATAGGGAGAAAGCCTCTTTAAATTCTGCGATCTGCTCTTCAGTCAGTTG
GGAGTCCGTAGGCTCCCAACCTTTGGTTTTCTTTTGCATTACAGCACCATTGCTCGGGAAGTTCACACCG
CGAACCTGCACGTGATACACCAGGCAGCCATCCTCCAGAGACGTGTCTTGCATAACGGTAATTACGCCGC
CGTCTTCGTAACGGGTCACACGTTCCCAGGTAAAACCTTCCGGGAAGGACTGCTTAAAGAAATCCGGGAT
GCCTTTCGGATATTTGATGAAGGTACGGGAGCCATACATAAAGGACGTCGCCAGGATGTCGAACGCAAAC
GGCAGCGGACCACCCTCGATCACTTTGATACGCA
